Addgene plasmid #213467: pJET-TtrpC
Purpose: Vector containing the TrpC terminator for Golden Gate cloning in the Fg vector
Depositing lab: Kim Hammond-Kosack. Depositing organization: Rothamsted Research. Publication: Identification and functional characterisation of a locus for target site integration in Fusarium graminearum. Darino M, Urban M, Kaur N, Machado Wood A, Grimwade-Mann M, Smith D, Beacham A, Hammond-Kosack K. Fungal Biol Biotechnol. 2024 Feb 26;11(1):2. doi: 10.1186/s40694-024-00171-8. PubMed 38409036.
Backbone
  Vector backbone: pJET
  Backbone manufacturer: ThermoFisher Scientific
  Backbone size w/o insert (bp): 2974
  Total vector size (bp): 3526
  Vector type: Bacterial Expression
Growth in bacteria
  Bacterial resistance: Ampicillin, 100 μg/mL
  Growth temperature: 37°C
  Growth strain: DH5alpha
  Copy number: High Copy
Gene/Insert
  Gene/Insert name: Terminator of tryptophan synthase of Aspergillus nidulans
  Species: Aspergillus nidulans
  Insert size (bp): 552
  GenBank ID: X02390.1
  Cloning method: Ligation Independent Cloning
  Sequencing primers: 5′ CGACTCACTATAGGGAGAGCGGC; 3′ AAGAACATCGATTTTCCATGGCAG
Terms and licenses: Academic/Nonprofit Terms; Industry Terms: Not Available to Industry
How to cite: pJET-TtrpC was a gift from Kim Hammond-Kosack (Addgene plasmid # 213467 ; http://n2t.net/addgene:213467 ; RRID:Addgene_213467)
