[The description below was written by a language model from this plasmid's Addgene catalogue record and pLannotate feature annotations shown in this document.]
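Description:
pJET-TtrpC is a small, high-copy E. coli cloning plasmid that serves as a donor part for Golden Gate assembly. It is built on the commercial pJET backbone and carries the transcription terminator of the Aspergillus nidulans trpC (tryptophan synthase) gene as an insert of about 550 bp. The catalogue lists a total size of 3526 bp, while the sequenced record behind the feature table is 3,515 nt, a minor discrepancy. Propagation relies on a ColE1/pUC-type origin of replication, and selection on the β-lactamase gene (AmpR) under its native bla promoter, which confers ampicillin resistance.

The feature table shows the trpC terminator on the reverse strand, next to a fragment of eco47IR. This gene encodes a restriction enzyme and is expressed from a lac promoter with its operator and CAP binding site. In pJET-type vectors it acts as a positive-selection marker: the intact gene is lethal to E. coli, so only plasmids in which an insert interrupts it give colonies. The annotated eco47IR fragment is consistent with that disruption. A T7 promoter lies on the other side of the insert, and a short lacI remnant is also present. Although the plasmid is catalogued as a bacterial expression vector, it carries no expressed payload, fungal promoter or fungal selection marker.

According to the record, the plasmid supplies the TrpC terminator module for Golden Gate cloning into the "Fg vector", part of a system for target-site integration in Fusarium graminearum. The trpC terminator is widely used to end transcription of transgenes in filamentous fungi. The type IIS restriction sites flanking the part are not annotated or named in the record.
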