Features (pLannotate 1.2.2; 10 found; start..end, strand, type, name):
    305..323     +  promoter       T7 promoter: promoter for bacteriophage T7 RNA polymerase
    389..905     -  terminator     trpC terminator (fragment): trpC; transcription terminator from the Aspergillus nidulans trpC gene (Punt et al., 1987)
    914..1297    -  CDS            eco47IR (fragment): T2E7_ECOLX - Protein predicted: Swiss-Prot protein existence level 4. Recognizes the double-stranded sequence GGWCC and cleaves after G-1. From Escherichia coli.
   1326..1342    -  protein_bind   lac operator: The lac repressor binds to the lac operator to inhibit transcription in E. coli. This inhibition can be relieved by adding lactose or isopropyl-β-D-thiogalactopyranoside (IPTG). lac repressor encoded by lacI
   1350..1380    -  promoter       lac promoter: promoter for the E. coli lac operon
   1395..1416    -  protein_bind   CAP binding site: CAP binding activates transcription in the presence of cAMP. E. coli catabolite activator protein
   1429..1521    -  CDS            lacI (fragment): lac repressor; lacI; The lac repressor binds to the lac operator to inhibit transcription in E. coli. This inhibition can be relieved by adding lactose or isopropyl-β-D-thiogalactopyranoside (IPTG).
   1704..2292    -  rep_origin     ori: high-copy-number ColE1/pMB1/pBR322/pUC origin of replication
   2463..3323    -  CDS            AmpR: β-lactamase; bla; confers resistance to ampicillin, carbenicillin, and related antibiotics
   3324..3428    -  promoter       AmpR promoter: bla
>Addgene plasmid #213467 | pJET-TtrpC | addgene full sequence | sequence record 432725 | Addgene NGS Result
GCCCCTGCAGCCGAATTATATTATTTTTGCCAAATAATTTTTAACAAAAGCTCTGAAGTCTTCTTCATTT
AAATTCTTAGATGATACTTCATCTGGAAAATTGTCCCAATTAGTAGCATCACGCTGTGAGTAAGTTCTAA
ACCATTTTTTTATTGTTGTATTATCTCTAATCTTACTACTCGATGAGTTTTCGGTATTATCTCTATTTTT
AACTTGGAGCAGGTTCCATTCATTGTTTTTTTCATCATAGTGAATAAAATCAACTGCTTTAACACTTGTG
CCTGAACACCATATCCATCCGGCGTAATACGACTCACTATAGGGAGAGCGGCCGCCAGATCTTCCGGATG
GCTCGAGTTTTTCAGCAAGATGGTCTCATAGTGGTACCAGTTCAAGGAAGAAACAGTGCAATTATCTTTG
CGAACCCAGGGGCTGGTGACGGAATTTTCATAGTCAAGCTATCAGAGTAAAGAAGAGGAGCATGTCAAAG
TACAATTAGAGACAAATATATAGTCGCGTGGAGCCAAGAGCGGATTCCTCAGTCTCGTAGGTCGCTTGAC
GACCGTTGATCTGCTTGATCTCGTCTCCCGAAAATGAAAATAGACTCTGCTAAGCTATTCTTCTGCTTCG
CCGGAGCCTGAAGGGCGTACTAGGGTTGCGAGGTCCAATGCATTAATGCATTGCAGATGAGCTGTATCTG
GAAGAGGTAAACCCGAAACGCGTTTTATTCTTGTTGACATGGAGCTATTAAATCACTAGAAGGCACTCTT
TGCTGCTTGGACAAATGAACGTATCTTATCGAGATCCTGAACACCATTTGTCTCAACTCCGGAGCTGACA
TCGACACCAACGATCTTATATCCAGATTCGTCAAGCTGTTTGATGATTTCAGTAACGTTAAGTGGCAGTG
AGACCATCTTTCTAGAAGATCTCCTACAATATTCTCAGCTGCCATGGAAAATCGATGTTCTTCTTTTATT
CTCTCAAGATTTTCAGGCTGTATATTAAAACTTATATTAAGAACTATGCTAACCACCTCATCAGGAACCG
TTGTAGGTGGCGTGGGTTTTCTTGGCAATCGACTCTCATGAAAACTACGAGCTAAATATTCAATATGTTC
CTCTTGACCAACTTTATTCTGCATTTTTTTTGAACGAGGTTTAGAGCAAGCTTCAGGAAACTGAGACAGG
AATTTTATTAAAAATTTAAATTTTGAAGAAAGTTCAGGGTTAATAGCATCCATTTTTTGCTTTGCAAGTT
CCTCAGCATTCTTAACAAAAGACGTCTCTTTTGACATGTTTAAAGTTTATGTTTCCTGTGTGAAATTGTT
ATCCGCTCACAATTCCACACAACATACGAGCCGGAAGCATAAAGTGTAAAGCCTGGGGTGCCTAATGAGT
GAGCTAACTCACATTAATTGCGTTGCGCTCACTGCCCGCTTTCCAGTCGGGAAACCTGTCGTGCCAGCTG
CATTAATGAATCGGCCAACGCGCGGGGAGAGGCGGTTTGCGTATTGGGCGCTCTTCCGCTTCCTCGCTCA
CTGACTCGCTGCGCTCGGTCGTTCGGCTGCGGCGAGCGGTATCAGCTCACTCAAAGGCGGTAATACGGTT
ATCCACAGAATCAGGGGATAACGCAGGAAAGAACATGTGAGCAAAAGGCCAGCAAAAGGCCAGGAACCGT
AAAAAGGCCGCGTTGCTGGCGTTTTTCCATAGGCTCCGCCCCCCTGACGAGCATCACAAAAATCGACGCT
CAAGTCAGAGGTGGCGAAACCCGACAGGACTATAAAGATACCAGGCGTTTCCCCCTGGAAGCTCCCTCGT
GCGCTCTCCTGTTCCGACCCTGCCGCTTACCGGATACCTGTCCGCCTTTCTCCCTTCGGGAAGCGTGGCG
CTTTCTCATAGCTCACGCTGTAGGTATCTCAGTTCGGTGTAGGTCGTTCGCTCCAAGCTGGGCTGTGTGC
ACGAACCCCCCGTTCAGCCCGACCGCTGCGCCTTATCCGGTAACTATCGTCTTGAGTCCAACCCGGTAAG
ACACGACTTATCGCCACTGGCAGCAGCCACTGGTAACAGGATTAGCAGAGCGAGGTATGTAGGCGGTGCT
ACAGAGTTCTTGAAGTGGTGGCCTAACTACGGCTACACTAGAAGAACAGTATTTGGTATCTGCGCTCTGC
TGAAGCCAGTTACCTTCGGAAAAAGAGTTGGTAGCTCTTGATCCGGCAAACAAACCACCGCTGGTAGCGG
TGGTTTTTTTGTTTGCAAGCAGCAGATTACGCGCAGAAAAAAAGGATCTCAAGAAGATCCTTTGATCTTT
TCTACGGGGTCTGACGCTCAGTGGAACGAAAACTCACGTTAAGGGATTTTGGTCATGAGATTATCAAAAA
GGATCTTCACCTAGATCCTTTTAAATTAAAAATGAAGTTTTAAATCAATCTAAAGTATATATGAGTAAAC
TTGGTCTGACAGTTACCAATGCTTAATCAGTGAGGCACCTATCTCAGCGATCTGTCTATTTCGTTCATCC
ATAGTTGCCTGACTCCCCGTCGTGTAGATAACTACGATACGGGAGGGCTTACCATCTGGCCCCAGTGCTG
CAATGATACCGCGAGACCCACGCTCACCGGCTCCAGATTTATCAGCAATAAACCAGCCAGCCGGAAGGGC
CGAGCGCAGAAGTGGTCCTGCAACTTTATCCGCCTCCATCCAGTCTATTAATTGTTGCCGGGAAGCTAGA
GTAAGTAGTTCGCCAGTTAATAGTTTGCGCAACGTTGTTGCCATTGCTACAGGCATCGTGGTGTCACGCT
CGTCGTTTGGTATGGCTTCATTCAGCTCCGGTTCCCAACGATCAAGGCGAGTTACATGATCCCCCATGTT
GTGCAAAAAAGCGGTTAGCTCCTTCGGTCCTCCGATCGTTGTCAGAAGTAAGTTGGCCGCAGTGTTATCA
CTCATGGTTATGGCAGCACTGCATAATTCTCTTACTGTCATGCCATCCGTAAGATGCTTTTCTGTGACTG
GTGAGTACTCAACCAAGTCATTCTGAGAATAGTGTATGCGGCGACCGAGTTGCTCTTGCCCGGCGTCAAT
ACGGGATAATACCGCGCCACATAGCAGAACTTTAAAAGTGCTCATCATTGGAAAACGTTCTTCGGGGCGA
AAACTCTCAAGGATCTTACCGCTGTTGAGATCCAGTTCGATGTAACCCACTCGTGCACCCAACTGATCTT
CAGCATCTTTTACTTTCACCAGCGTTTCTGGGTGAGCAAAAACAGGAAGGCAAAATGCCGCAAAAAAGGG
AATAAGGGCGACACGGAAATGTTGAATACTCATACTCTTCCTTTTTCAATATTATTGAAGCATTTATCAG
GGTTATTGTCTCATGAGCGGATACATATTTGAATGTATTTAGAAAAATAAACAAATAGGGGTTCCGCGCA
CATTTCCCCGAAAAGTGCCACCTGACGTCTAAGAAACCATTATTATCATGACATTAACCTATAAAAATAG
GCGTATCACGAGGCC
